>Addgene plasmid #18484 | T4 Lysozyme L99G E108V WT* | addgene partial sequence | sequence record 24270 | 3primeUP
TACTGNAAAAGCCCGCTCATTAGGCGGGCTCAGATCTGCTCATGTTTGACAGCTTATCATCGATAAGCTT
CGGCAATAAATTCTTGATATGTTTTCATATGTTTCCTTTAAATATTTTAATTAGTAATTGTCTATTCAAG
TAATTGTGAATATACTATCACAATTCCAAGAGAAAGTAAACAGCTTTATAGATTTTTATACGCGTCCCAA
GTGCCAGTTCTAAACGTTGTAATGACTCGTTTTGCGCGATTAGGTGTTTGATTATACCATCTACTTTTAG
CTAAGTTAACTGCTGCTTCATCCCAGCGTTTTTGTTGAAGCATACGTAAAGAGTTAGTAAATCCTGCCAC
ACCGGTAACTCCCATTTGGAAAACCATATTAATCCCTGCAGCGCGACGAACCGCATCAAGAGAATCATAA
ACCGGTTTTAATTTAGCATTTCTCAGAATTCCGCGAACAGCAGCATCAACATCCTGATTAAAGAGTTTTT
CAGCCTCATCTTTTGTAATTACACCATTAGTATTACGCCCAATAGCTTTATCTAATTCAGATTTAGCAGC
ATTAAGTGATGGACTTTTTGTAAGCAAATGACCGATGCCAATAGTGTAATAGCCTTCTGTGTCTTTATAG
ATTTTAAGTCTAAGACCTTCATCTATACGTAACATTTCAAATATATTCATAATACCTCCTAAGCATCGAT
GGATCCTGGTTCCTGTGTGAAATTGTTATCCGCTCACAATTCCACACATTATACGAGCCGATGATAATTG
TCACAGGGGGANGGGAGTAGCTGANCTGTTCCGGGTGAATGTN
