[The description below was written by a language model from this plasmid's Addgene catalogue record.]
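Description:
T4 Lysozyme L99G E108V WT* is a bacterial expression plasmid built on the pHS1403 backbone (about 5 kb without insert) that carries a mutant form of the bacteriophage T4 lysozyme gene (gene e). It is maintained as a high-copy plasmid in E. coli under ampicillin selection. The record does not name the origin of replication or the promoter driving expression, and no feature table is available to confirm them.

The insert of roughly 600 bp sits between BamHI and HindIII sites, both of which are retained. According to the depositor's notes, the BamHI site lies 27 bp from the start codon and the HindIII site 115 bp from the stop codon, so the fragment includes short flanking sequences on either side of the coding region and can be excised or exchanged as a cassette. The encoded protein carries two substitutions, L99G and E108V, in the "WT*" background. In the T4 lysozyme literature, that designation generally refers to the cysteine-free pseudo-wild-type protein used as a reference, although the record itself does not define the term. No affinity tags or fusion partners are listed.

The record gives no explicit purpose. A point-mutant lysozyme in a bacterial expression vector is the sort of construct typically used to produce recombinant protein for studies of folding, stability and structure. Replacing the large leucine side chain at position 99 with glycine would be expected to affect packing in the protein, but the specific rationale for combining it with E108V is not stated. Distribution is restricted to academic and nonprofit users.
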