Addgene plasmid #18484: T4 Lysozyme L99G E108V WT*
Depositing lab: Brian Matthews. Depositing organization: University of Oregon.
Backbone
  Vector backbone: pHS1403
  Backbone size w/o insert (bp): 5000
  Vector type: Bacterial Expression
Growth in bacteria
  Bacterial resistance: Ampicillin, 100 μg/mL
  Growth temperature: 37°C
  Growth strain: DH5alpha
  Copy number: High Copy
Gene/Insert
  Gene/Insert name: T4 Lysozyme
  Species: Bacteriophage T4
  Insert size (bp): 600
  Mutation: L99G E108V WT*
  GenBank ID: NP_049736
  Entrez Gene: e (a.k.a. T4p123)
  Cloning method: Restriction Enzyme; 5′ cloning site BamHI (not destroyed); 3′ cloning site HindIII (not destroyed)
  Sequencing primers: 5′ na; 3′ GGCGTATCACGAGGCCC
Terms and licenses: Academic/Nonprofit Terms; Industry Terms: Not Available to Industry
Depositor comments: The BamHI site is 27 bp from the ATG and the HindIII site is 115 bp from the stop.
How to cite: T4 Lysozyme L99G E108V WT* was a gift from Brian Matthews (Addgene plasmid # 18484 ; http://n2t.net/addgene:18484 ; RRID:Addgene_18484)
